>Addgene plasmid #80675 | pENTR-SYNZIP21 | depositor full sequence | sequence record 157363 | pENTR-SYNZIP21 sequence 2721 bps
CTTTCCTGCGTTATCCCCTGATTCTGTGGATAACCGTATTACCGCCTTTGAGTGAGCTGATACCGCTCGC
CGCAGCCGAACGACCGAGCGCAGCGAGTCAGTGAGCGAGGAAGCGGAAGAGCGCCCAATACGCAAACCGC
CTCTCCCCGCGCGTTGGCCGATTCATTAATGCAGCTGGCACGACAGGTTTCCCGACTGGAAAGCGGGCAG
TGAGCGCAACGCAATTAATACGCGTACCGCTAGCCAGGAAGAGTTTGTAGAAACGCAAAAAGGCCATCCG
TCAGGATGGCCTTCTGCTTAGTTTGATGCCTGGCAGTTTATGGCGGGCGTCCTGCCCGCCACCCTCCGGG
CCGTTGCTTCACAACGTTCAAATCCGCTCCCGGCGGATTTGTCCTACTCAGGAGAGCGTTCACCGACAAA
CAACAGATAAAACGAAAGGCCCAGTCTTCCGACTGAGCCTTTCGTTTTATTTGATGCCTGGCAGTTCCCT
ACTCTCGCGTTAACGCTAGCATGGATGTTTTCCCAGTCACGACGTTGTAAAACGACGGCCAGTCTTAAGC
TCGGGCCCCAAATAATGATTTTATTTTGACTGATAGTGACCTGTTCGTTGCAACAAATTGATGAGCAATG
CTTTTTTATAATGCCAACTTTGTACAAAAAAGCAGGCTCCGCGGCCGCCCCCTTCACCATGGGATCCAAC
GAAGTTGCGCAGCTGGAAAACGACGTTGCGGTTATCGAAAATGAAAACGCGTACCTGGAGAAGGAGATCG
CGCGTCTGCGTAAAGAAATTGCGGCGCTGCGTGACCGTCTGGCGCACAAAAAATGATAAAAGGGTGGGCG
CGCCGACCCAGCTTTCTTGTACAAAGTTGGCATTATAAGAAAGCATTGCTTATCAATTTGTTGCAACGAA
CAGGTCACTATCAGTCAAAATAAAATCATTATTTGCCATCCAGCTGATATCCCCTATAGTGAGTCGTATT
ACATGGTCATAGCTGTTTCCTGGCAGCTCTGGCCCGTGTCTCAAAATCTCTGATGTTACATTGCACAAGA
TAAAAATATATCATCATGAACAATAAAACTGTCTGCTTACATAAACAGTAATACAAGGGGTGTTATGAGC
CATATTCAACGGGAAACGTCGAGGCCGCGATTAAATTCCAACATGGATGCTGATTTATATGGGTATAAAT
GGGCTCGCGATAATGTCGGGCAATCAGGTGCGACAATCTATCGCTTGTATGGGAAGCCCGATGCGCCAGA
GTTGTTTCTGAAACATGGCAAAGGTAGCGTTGCCAATGATGTTACAGATGAGATGGTCAGACTAAACTGG
CTGACGGAATTTATGCCTCTTCCGACCATCAAGCATTTTATCCGTACTCCTGATGATGCATGGTTACTCA
CCACTGCGATCCCCGGAAAAACAGCATTCCAGGTATTAGAAGAATATCCTGATTCAGGTGAAAATATTGT
TGATGCGCTGGCAGTGTTCCTGCGCCGGTTGCATTCGATTCCTGTTTGTAATTGTCCTTTTAACAGCGAT
CGCGTATTTCGTCTCGCTCAGGCGCAATCACGAATGAATAACGGTTTGGTTGATGCGAGTGATTTTGATG
ACGAGCGTAATGGCTGGCCTGTTGAACAAGTCTGGAAAGAAATGCATAAACTTTTGCCATTCTCACCGGA
TTCAGTCGTCACTCATGGTGATTTCTCACTTGATAACCTTATTTTTGACGAGGGGAAATTAATAGGTTGT
ATTGATGTTGGACGAGTCGGAATCGCAGACCGATACCAGGATCTTGCCATCCTATGGAACTGCCTCGGTG
AGTTTTCTCCTTCATTACAGAAACGGCTTTTTCAAAAATATGGTATTGATAATCCTGATATGAATAAATT
GCAGTTTCATTTGATGCTCGATGAGTTTTTCTAATCAGAATTGGTTAATTGGTTGTAACACTGGCAGAGC
ATTACGCTGACTTGACGGGACGGCGCAAGCTCATGACCAAAATCCCTTAACGTGAGTTACGCGTCGTTCC
ACTGAGCGTCAGACCCCGTAGAAAAGATCAAAGGATCTTCTTGAGATCCTTTTTTTCTGCGCGTAATCTG
CTGCTTGCAAACAAAAAAACCACCGCTACCAGCGGTGGTTTGTTTGCCGGATCAAGAGCTACCAACTCTT
TTTCCGAAGGTAACTGGCTTCAGCAGAGCGCAGATACCAAATACTGTCCTTCTAGTGTAGCCGTAGTTAG
GCCACCACTTCAAGAACTCTGTAGCACCGCCTACATACCTCGCTCTGCTAATCCTGTTACCAGTGGCTGC
TGCCAGTGGCGATAAGTCGTGTCTTACCGGGTTGGACTCAAGACGATAGTTACCGGATAAGGCGCAGCGG
TCGGGCTGAACGGGGGGTTCGTGCACACAGCCCAGCTTGGAGCGAACGACCTACACCGAACTGAGATACC
TACAGCGTGAGCATTGAGAAAGCGCCACGCTTCCCGAAGGGAGAAAGGCGGACAGGTATCCGGTAAGCGG
CAGGGTCGGAACAGGAGAGCGCACGAGGGAGCTTCCAGGGGGAAACGCCTGGTATCTTTATAGTCCTGTC
GGGTTTCGCCACCTCTGACTTGAGCGTCGATTTTTGTGATGCTCGTCAGGGGGGCGGAGCCTATGGAAAA
ACGCCAGCAACGCGGCCTTTTTACGGTTCCTGGCCTTTTGCTGGCCTTTTGCTCACATGTT
Features (pLannotate 1.2.2; 9 found; start..end, strand, type, name):
    121..213     +  CDS            lacI (fragment): lac repressor; lacI; The lac repressor binds to the lac operator to inhibit transcription in E. coli. This inhibition can be relieved by adding lactose or isopropyl-β-D-thiogalactopyranoside (IPTG).
    268..295     -  terminator     rrnB T2 terminator: transcription terminator T2 from the E. coli rrnB gene
    427..470     +  terminator     rrnB T1 terminator: Escherichia coli rrnB; transcription terminator T1 from the E. coli rrnB gene
    517..553     -  CDS            lacZα (fragment): LacZα fragment of β-galactosidase; lacZ fragment
    569..668     +  protein_bind   attL1: mutant version of attL; recombination site for the Gateway® LR reaction LR Clonase™
    846..945     -  protein_bind   attL2: mutant version of attL; recombination site for the Gateway® LR reaction LR Clonase™
    963..981     -  promoter       T7 promoter: promoter for bacteriophage T7 RNA polymerase
   1115..1924    +  CDS            KanR: aminoglycoside phosphotransferase; aph(3')-Ia; confers resistance to kanamycin in bacteria or G418 (Geneticin®) in eukaryotes
   2071..2659    +  rep_origin     ori: high-copy-number ColE1/pMB1/pBR322/pUC origin of replication
