[The description below was written by a language model from this plasmid's Addgene catalogue record and pLannotate feature annotations shown in this document.]
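Description:
pENTR-SYNZIP21 is a Gateway entry clone built on the Invitrogen pENTR/D-TOPO backbone, carrying a short synthetic coding sequence for SYNZIP21, one member of a set of designed heterospecific coiled-coil peptides. The 129 bp insert was introduced by directional TOPO cloning, giving a total plasmid size of 2,721 bp. The plasmid is maintained in E. coli through a high-copy ColE1/pUC-type origin of replication and selected with kanamycin via the aph(3')-Ia aminoglycoside phosphotransferase gene.

In the annotated sequence, the insert is not called as a feature in its own right, but it lies in the interval between the attL1 and attL2 sites, which are the recombination sites for the Gateway LR reaction. These allow the SYNZIP21 coding segment to be transferred by LR Clonase into any attR-containing destination vector, where promoters, fusion partners and tags are supplied. The entry vector itself has no promoter positioned to express the peptide; the only promoter annotated is a T7 promoter located just outside attL2 and oriented back toward the insert, a standard backbone element. Upstream of attL1, the rrnB T1 and T2 terminators insulate the cloning site from read-through transcription originating in the vector. The short lacI and lacZα fragments are backbone remnants, not functional genes, and M13 forward and reverse priming sites flank the cassette for sequence verification.

The construct serves as a modular source of the SYNZIP21 interaction domain, which can be fused to proteins of interest to program specific pairwise protein associations in vitro or in cells. The record does not state the peptide's binding partner or any tags.
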