Addgene plasmid #80675: pENTR-SYNZIP21
Purpose: Encodes the synthetic coiled coil peptide SYNZIP21
Depositing lab: Amy Keating. Depositing organization: Massachusetts Institute of Technology. Publication: SYNZIP protein interaction toolbox: in vitro and in vivo specifications of heterospecific coiled-coil interaction domains. Thompson KE, Bashor CJ, Lim WA, Keating AE. ACS Synth Biol. 2012 Apr 20;1(4):118-29. 10.1021/sb200015u PubMed 22558529.
Backbone
  Vector backbone: pENTR_D-TOPO
  Backbone manufacturer: Invitrogen
  Backbone size w/o insert (bp): 2592
  Vector type: Entry vector
Growth in bacteria
  Bacterial resistance: Kanamycin, 50 μg/mL
  Growth temperature: 37°C
  Growth strain: DH5alpha
  Copy number: Unknown
Gene/Insert
  Gene/Insert name: SYNZIP21
  Species: Synthetic
  Insert size (bp): 129
  Cloning method: TOPO Cloning
  Sequencing primers: 5′ M13 (-21) Forward, TGTAAAACGACGGCCAGT; 3′ M13 Reverse, CAGGAAACAGCTATGAC
Terms and licenses: Academic/Nonprofit Terms; Industry Terms: Not Available to Industry
How to cite: pENTR-SYNZIP21 was a gift from Amy Keating (Addgene plasmid # 80675 ; http://n2t.net/addgene:80675 ; RRID:Addgene_80675)
