>Addgene plasmid #80675 | pENTR-SYNZIP21 | depositor partial sequence | sequence record 157364 | SYNZIP21
AACGAAGTTGCGCAGCTGGAAAACGACGTTGCGGTTATCGAAAATGAAAACGCGTACCTGGAGAAGGAGA
TCGCGCGTCTGCGTAAAGAAATTGCGGCGCTGCGTGACCGTCTGGCGCACAAAAAATGATAA
