>Addgene plasmid #80675 | pENTR-SYNZIP21 | addgene partial sequence | sequence record 164558 | M13-Rev 5'-CAGGAAACAGCTATGACC-3'
GCTGGATGGCAAATAATGATTTTATTTTGACTGATAGTGACCTGTTCGTTGCAACAAATTGATAAGCAAT
GCTTTCTTATAATGCCAACTTTGTACAAGAAAGCTGGGTCGGCGCGCCCACCCTTTTATCATTTTTTGTG
CGCCAGACGGTCACGCAGCGCCGCAATTTCTTTACGCAGACGCGCGATCTCCTTCTCCAGGTACGCGTTT
TCATTTTCGATAACCGCAACGTCGTTTTCCAGCTGC
